Addgene plasmid #19111: Dom34 K45A
Depositing lab: SeWon Suh. Depositing organization: Seoul National University. Publication: Structural and functional insights into dom34, a key component of no-go mRNA decay. Lee HH, Kim YS, Kim KH, Heo I, Kim SK, Kim O, Kim HK, Yoon JY, Kim HS, Kim do J, Lee SJ, Yoon HJ, Kim SJ, Lee BG, Song HK, Kim VN, Park CM, Suh SW. Mol Cell. 2007 Sep 21. 27(6):938-50. 10.1016/j.molcel.2007.07.019 PubMed 17889667.
Backbone
  Vector backbone: pET21a(+)
  Backbone size w/o insert (bp): 5443
  Vector type: Bacterial Expression
Growth in bacteria
  Bacterial resistance: Ampicillin, 100 μg/mL
  Growth temperature: 37°C
  Growth strain: DH5alpha
  Copy number: High Copy
Gene/Insert
  Gene/Insert name: Protein DOM34 (alt name: Saccharomyces cerevisiae)
  Species: S. cerevisiae (budding yeast)
  Insert size (bp): 936
  Mutation: K45A
  Entrez Gene: DOM34 (a.k.a. YNL001W)
  Tag / fusion protein: C tag (C terminal on insert)
  Cloning method: Restriction Enzyme; 5′ cloning site NdeI (not destroyed); 3′ cloning site XhoI (not destroyed)
  Sequencing primers: 5′ t7
Terms and licenses: Academic/Nonprofit Terms; Industry Terms: Not Available to Industry
How to cite: Dom34 K45A was a gift from SeWon Suh (Addgene plasmid # 19111 ; http://n2t.net/addgene:19111 ; RRID:Addgene_19111)
