[The description below was written by a language model from this plasmid's Addgene catalogue record.]
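Description:
Dom34 K45A is a bacterial expression plasmid built on the pET21a(+) backbone (5443 bp without insert) that carries the Saccharomyces cerevisiae DOM34 gene (YNL001W) with a lysine-to-alanine substitution at residue 45. The 936 bp insert was placed between the NdeI and XhoI sites, both of which remain intact. The plasmid is selected with ampicillin and is recorded as high copy, with DH5alpha listed as the propagation strain. No feature table accompanies the record, so the regulatory elements are not itemised. However, pET21a(+) is a standard T7 system vector in which a T7 promoter under lac operator control drives the insert, consistent with the T7 primer listed for sequencing. Expression from such vectors normally requires a host that supplies T7 RNA polymerase, such as a DE3 lysogen, rather than the cloning strain.

The record notes only a "C tag" at the C terminus of the insert and does not name it. Cloning into the XhoI site of pET21a(+) typically fuses the open reading frame to the vector-encoded hexahistidine tag, which would allow metal-affinity purification, but this is an inference from the backbone rather than a stated fact.

Dom34 is a key component of no-go mRNA decay, the pathway that deals with mRNAs on which ribosomes have stalled. The associated study is described as a structural and functional analysis of this protein. This construct is therefore suited to producing recombinant K45A mutant protein in E. coli for comparison with wild-type Dom34 in biochemical or structural work, although the record does not state the specific role being tested for Lys45.
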