>Addgene plasmid #19111 | Dom34 K45A | addgene partial sequence | sequence record 24892 | T7 5'-TAATACGACTCACTATAGGG-3'
ACATTCCCTCTGAATAANTTTGTTTACTTTAAGAAGGAGATATACATATGAAGGTTATTNCTCTGAANAA
GGATTCTTTTAACAAAGGAGGAGCAGTGATTACTCTTTTACCGGAGGACAAGGAAGATCTGTTTACTGNT
TATCANATAGTAGACAAAGATGACGAGTTGATATTCANGGCAAAATTCACCTCTAAACTTGATGAAGCTG
GTAAGAAAAAAAGTACAGATTTGGTCAAGTTGAAGATTAAAGTAATATCCGAGGATTTTGATATGAAGGA
TGAATATTTGAAATATANAGGTGTTACTGTTACAGATGAAAGTGGAGCTAGTAATGTTGACNTACCTGTC
GGCAAATATTTGAGCTTTACCCTTGACTACGTGTATCCCTTTACTATCATAAAACAAAACTTTAATAAAT
TCATGCAAAAGCTCTTAAATGAAGCCTGTAATATCGAGTATAAATCAGACACCGCGGCGGTCGTTTTACA
GGAAGGGATCGCCCATGTTTGTTTAGTGACATCCTCCTCTACTATTTTAAAACAAAAAATTGAATATAGT
ATGCCAAACAAGAAAAGGACTACTGATGTNCTGAAGTTTGATGAANAAACTGANANATTTTATAANGCAA
NCTGTGNGAACNNGNANNAAAGATCCGNATTNTGATAAATTAAAGACTATTATTCTCGCCCTCCAGGTTC
TACGCCCCGGATATAATGGACAAATTCNCAGTATGCCGAGAGCACACATAAGAAATACCGATACAAAGGA
TGTCTTAAGCCATGCTCCCCGGNACTACAGGCNTATGAGTTGAATCCTANTGCTCAGCGCAGAANAAACT
CAAAACCGGGA
